Addgene plasmid #138408: pMXs_FLAG-MCART1R278A
Purpose: Express FLAG-tagged MCART1R278A in mammalian cells
Depositing lab: David Sabatini. Depositing organization: Whitehead Institute for Biomedical Research. Publication: MCART1/SLC25A51 is required for mitochondrial NAD transport. Kory N, Uit de Bos J, van der Rijt S, Jankovic N, Gura M, Arp N, Pena IA, Prakash G, Chan SH, Kunchok T, Lewis CA, Sabatini DM. Sci Adv. 2020 Oct 21;6(43):eabe5310. doi: 10.1126/sciadv.abe5310. Print 2020 Oct. PubMed 33087354.
Backbone
  Vector backbone: pMXs
  Backbone manufacturer: Cell Biolabs, Inc.
  Backbone size w/o insert (bp): 5600
  Vector type: Mammalian Expression, Retroviral
  Selectable markers: Blasticidin
Growth in bacteria
  Bacterial resistance: Ampicillin, 100 μg/mL
  Growth temperature: 30°C
  Growth strain: NEB Stable
  Copy number: High Copy
Gene/Insert
  Gene/Insert name: SLC25A51
  Species: H. sapiens (human)
  Mutation: codon-optimized for expression in human cells, R278 mutated to A
  Entrez Gene: SLC25A51 (a.k.a. CG7943, MCART1)
  Tag / fusion protein: 3xFLAG (N terminal on backbone)
  Cloning method: Restriction Enzyme; 5′ cloning site EcoRI (not destroyed); 3′ cloning site NotI (not destroyed)
  Sequencing primers: 5′ GTGGACCATCCTCTAG; 3′ GACGGCAATATGGTG
Terms and licenses: Academic/Nonprofit Terms; Industry Terms: Not Available to Industry
How to cite: pMXs_FLAG-MCART1R278A was a gift from David Sabatini (Addgene plasmid # 138408 ; http://n2t.net/addgene:138408 ; RRID:Addgene_138408)
