[The description below was written by a language model from this plasmid's Addgene catalogue record and pLannotate feature annotations shown in this document.]
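Description:
pMXs_FLAG-MCART1R278A is a Moloney murine leukemia virus-based retroviral expression vector built on the pMXs backbone, designed to deliver and stably express a FLAG-tagged point mutant of the human mitochondrial carrier SLC25A51 (MCART1) in mammalian cells. In bacteria it is maintained through a high-copy ColE1/pUC-type origin and selected with ampicillin via the β-lactamase gene and its native promoter.

The viral portion is flanked by MMLV long terminal repeats. Downstream of the 5′ LTR lie the Ψ packaging signal, a truncated gag segment lacking its start codon, and a pol-derived region carrying a splice acceptor. Together these allow the transcript to be packaged into virions when the viral proteins are supplied in trans by a packaging system. No separate internal promoter is annotated, so the payload is presumably transcribed from the 5′ LTR. The insert, cloned between EcoRI and NotI, is a human codon-optimized SLC25A51 coding sequence in which arginine 278 is changed to alanine, fused at its N terminus to a backbone-encoded 3xFLAG tag. The feature table detects only a FLAG fragment here, and the short adjacent match to a fluorescent protein is probably a spurious hit on tag or linker sequence rather than a real reporter. An EMCV IRES follows the insert and drives translation of blasticidin S deaminase from the same transcript, so blasticidin selection enriches for transduced cells that also express the mutant carrier.

The associated study concerns the requirement for MCART1/SLC25A51 in mitochondrial NAD transport. The record does not state the functional consequence of R278A, but the construct suits comparison of this mutant with the wild-type protein, with the FLAG tag available for detection or immunopurification.
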