Features (pLannotate 1.2.2; 16 found; start..end, strand, type, name):
     22..615     +  LTR            LTR: long terminal repeat from Moloney murine leukemia virus
    678..877     +  misc_feature   MMLV Ψ: packaging signal of Moloney murine leukemia virus (MMLV)
    929..1017    +  misc_feature   MESV Ψ (fragment): packaging signal of murine embryonic stem cell virus
   1094..1510    +  CDS            gag (truncated): truncated Moloney murine leukemia virus (MMLV) gag gene lacking the start codon
   1520..1894    +  misc_feature   pol region: Moloney murine leukemia virus (MMLV) pol region containing the splice acceptor site
   1977..1997    +  CDS            FLAG (fragment): FLAG® epitope tag, followed by an enterokinase cleavage site
   1998..2025    +  CDS            TDsmURFP (fragment): monomeric tandem dimer of a small ultra-red fluorescent protein derived from a cyanobacterial phycobiliprotein (Rodriguez et al., 2016)
   2031..2921    +  CDS            SLC25A51: S2551_HUMAN - Also known as MCART1 From Homo sapiens (Human).
   3067..3529    +  misc_feature   IRES: internal ribosome entry site (IRES) of the encephalomyocarditis virus (EMCV)
   3549..3938    +  CDS            BSD: blasticidin S deaminase; Aspergillus terreus BSD; confers resistance to blasticidin
   3987..4108    +  LTR            3' LTR (ΔU3) (fragment): self-inactivating 3' long terminal repeat (LTR) from Moloney murine leukemia virus
   4109..4578    +  LTR            LTR: long terminal repeat from Moloney murine leukemia virus
   4644..4696    -  CDS            lacI (fragment): lac repressor; lacI; The lac repressor binds to the lac operator to inhibit transcription in E. coli. This inhibition can be relieved by adding lactose or isopropyl-β-D-thiogalactopyranoside (IPTG).
   4879..5467    -  rep_origin     ori: high-copy-number ColE1/pMB1/pBR322/pUC origin of replication
   5631..6491    -  CDS            AmpR: β-lactamase; bla; confers resistance to ampicillin, carbenicillin, and related antibiotics
   6492..6596    -  promoter       AmpR promoter: bla
>Addgene plasmid #138408 | pMXs_FLAG-MCART1R278A | addgene full sequence | sequence record 274425 | Addgene NGS Result
CCCGAAAAGTGCCACCTGCATAATGAAAGACCCCACCTGTAGGTTTGGCAAGCTAGCTTAAGTAACGCCA
TTTTGCAAGGCATGGAAAAATACATAACTGAGAATAGAAAAGTTCAGATCAAGGTCAGGAACAGATGGAA
CAGCTGAATATGGGCCAAACAGGATATCTGTGGTAAGCAGTTCCTGCCCCGGCTCAGGGCCAAGAACAGA
TGGAACAGCTGAATATGGGCCAAACAGGATATCTGTGGTAAGCAGTTCCTGCCCCGGCTCAGGGCCAAGA
ACAGATGGTCCCCAGATGCGGTCCAGCCCTCAGCAGTTTCTAGAGAACCATCAGATGTTTCCAGGGTGCC
CCAAGGACCTGAAATGACCCTGTGCCTTATTTGAACTAACCAATCAGTTCGCTTCTCGCTTCTGTTCGCG
CGCTTCTGCTCCCCGAGCTCAATAAAAGAGCCCACAACCCCTCACTCGGCGCGCCAGTCCTCCGATTGAC
TGAGTCGCCCGGGTACCCGTGTATCCAATAAACCCTCTTGCAGTTGCATCCGACTTGTGGTCTCGCTGTT
CCTTGGGAGGGTCTCCTCTGAGTGATTGACTACCCGTCAGCGGGGGTCTTTCATTTGGGGGCTCGTCCGG
GATCGGGAGACCCCTGCCCAGGGACCACCGACCCACCACCGGGAGGTAAGCTGGCCAGCAACTTATCTGT
GTCTGTCCGATTGTCTAGTGTCTATGACTGATTTTATGCGCCTGCGTCGGTACTAGTTAGCTAACTAGCT
CTGTATCTGGCGGACCCGTGGTGGAACTGACGAGTTCGGAACACCCGGCCGCAACCCTGGGAGACGTCCC
AGGGACTTCGGGGGCCGTTTTTGTGGCCCGACCTGAGTCCAAAAATCCCGATCGTTTTGGACTCTTTGGT
GCACCCCCCTAATAGGAGGGATATGTGGTTCTGGTAGGAGACGAGAACCTAAAACAGTTCCCGCCTCCGT
CTGAATTTTTGCTTTCGGTTTGGGACCGAAGCCGCGCCGCGCGTCTTGTCTGCTGCAGCATCGTTCTGTG
TTGTCTCTGTCTGACTGTGTTTCTGTATTTGTCTGAAAATTAGGGCCAGACTGTTACCACTCCCTTAAGT
TTGACCTTAGGTCACTGGAAAGATGTCGAGCGGATCGCTCACAACCAGTCGGTAGATGTCAAGAAGAGAC
GTTGGGTTACCTTCTGCTCTGCAGAATGGCCAACCTTTAACGTCGGATGGCCGCGAGACGGCACCTTTAA
CCGAGACCTCATCACCCAGGTTAAGATCAAGGTCTTTTCACCTGGCCCGCATGGACACCCAGACCAGGTC
CCCTACATCGTGACCTGGGAAGCCTTGGCTTTTGACCCCCCTCCCTGGGTCAAGCCCTTTGTACACCCTA
AGCCTCCGCCTCCTCTTCCTCCATCCGCCCCGTCTCTCCCCCTTGAACCTCCTCGTTCGACCCCGCCTCG
ATCCTCCCTTTATCCAGCCCTCACTCCTTCTCTAGGCGCCCCCATATGGCCATATGAGATCTTATATGGG
GCACCCCCGCCCCTTGTAAACTTCCCTGACCCTGACATGACAAGAGTTACTAACAGCCCCTCTCTCCAAG
CTCACTTACAGGCTCTCTACTTAGTCCAGCACGAAGTCTGGAGACCTCTGGCGGCAGCCTACCAAGAACA
ACTGGACCGACCGGTGGTACCTCACCCTTACCGAGTCGGCGACACAGTGTGGGTCCGCCGACACCAGACT
AAGAACCTAGAACCTCGCTGGAAAGGACCTTACACAGTCCTGCTGACCACCCCCACCGCCCTCAAAGTAG
ACGGCATCGCAGCTTGGATACACGCCGCCCACGTGAAGGCTGCCGACCCCGGGGGTGGACCATCCTCTAG
ACTGCCGGATCTAGCTAGTTAATTAAGGATCCGCCACCATGGACTACAAGGACCACGACGGTGACTACAA
GGACCACGACATCGACTACAAGGACGACGACGACAAGGGGCATGGCACCGGCAGCACCGGCAGCGAATTC
ATGATGGACTCAGAGGCGCATGAGAAAAGGCCGCCGATACTCACCAGCTCTAAGCAGGATATCTCCCCGC
ACATAACGAATGTCGGGGAAATGAAACACTATCTATGCGGATGCTGTGCTGCATTTAACAATGTAGCCAT
TACGTTTCCAATACAAAAGGTTCTCTTTAGGCAACAGCTCTATGGAATTAAGACACGAGACGCGATATTG
CAACTCCGGCGCGACGGATTTAGAAACCTCTACAGAGGCATCCTTCCTCCACTGATGCAAAAGACAACGA
CATTGGCCCTCATGTTTGGTCTGTATGAGGACCTTTCCTGCCTTCTCCACAAACACGTCTCAGCGCCGGA
GTTCGCAACGTCCGGAGTTGCAGCAGTCCTCGCCGGCACCACCGAAGCTATTTTCACGCCGTTGGAGCGG
GTCCAAACGTTGCTCCAAGATCACAAACATCACGACAAATTTACAAATACATACCAAGCTTTTAAAGCAC
TGAAGTGTCATGGTATCGGTGAATACTACCGAGGATTGGTCCCAATTCTTTTCAGAAACGGATTGAGTAA
CGTTCTGTTCTTCGGGCTTCGCGGGCCTATCAAAGAACACCTTCCCACTGCCACCACACACAGCGCTCAT
TTGGTAAATGATTTCATTTGTGGAGGGCTGTTGGGAGCGATGTTGGGATTCCTCTTCTTTCCAATAAACG
TAGTAAAGACCCGCATTCAAAGCCAAATCGGCGGTGAATTTCAGTCATTCCCGAAAGTGTTCCAAAAGAT
CTGGCTGGAACGCGACAGGAAGCTGATAAATCTGTTTCGCGGGGCGCATCTTAACTATCACGCAAGTCTG
ATAAGCTGGGGCATCATAAATGCAACCTATGAGTTTTTGCTTAAAGTTATTTGAGCGGCCGCTACGTAAA
TTCCGCCCCCCCCCCCCCNTCTCCCTCCCCCCCCCCTAACGTTACTGGCCGAAGCCGCTTGGAATAAGGC
CGGTGTGCGTTTGTCTATATGTTATTTTCCACCATATTGCCGTCTTTTGGCAATGTGAGGGCCCGGAAAC
CTGGCCCTGTCTTCTTGACGAGCATTCCTAGGGGTCTTTCCCCTCTCGCCAAAGGAATGCAAGGTCTGTT
GAATGTCGTGAAGGAAGCAGTTCCTCTGGAAGCTTCTTGAAGACAAACAACGTCTGTAGCGACCCTTTGC
AGGCAGCGGAACCCCCCACCTGGCGACAGGTGCCTCTGCGGCCAAAAGCCACGTGTATAAGATACACCTG
CAAAGGCGGCACAACCCCAGTGCCACGTTGTGAGTTGGATAGTTGTGGAAAGAGTCAAATGGCTCTCCTC
AAGCGTATTCAACAAGGGGCTGAAGGATGCCCAGAAGGTACCCCATTGTATGGGATCTGATCTGGGGCCT
CGGTGCACATGCTTTACATGTGTTTAGTCGAGGTTAAAAAAACGTCTAGGCCCCCCGAACCACGGGGACG
TGGTTTTCCTTTGAAAAACACGATGATAATATGGCCACAACCATGGTTCCTTTGTCTCAAGAAGAATCCA
CCCTCATTGAAAGAGCAACGGCTACAATCAACAGCATCCCCATCTCTGAAGACTACAGCGTCGCCAGCGC
AGCTCTCTCTAGCGACGGCCGCATCTTCACTGGTGTCAATGTATATCATTTTACTGGGGGACCTTGTGCA
GAACTCGTGGTGCTGGGCACTGCTGCTGCTGCGGCAGCTGGCAACCTGACTTGTATCGTCGCGATCGGAA
ATGAGAACAGGGGCATCTTGAGCCCCTGCGGACGGTGCCGACAGGTGCTTCTCGATCTGCATCCTGGGAT
CAAAGCCATAGTGAAGGACAGTGATGGACAGCCGACGGCAGTTGGGATTCGTGAATTGCTGCCCTCTGGT
TATGTGTGGGAGGGCTAAGTCGACGATAAAATAAAAGATTTTATTTAGTCTCCAGAAAAAGGGGGGAATG
AAAGACCCCACCTGTAGGTTTGGCAAGCTAGCTTAAGTAACGCCATTTTGCAAGGCATGGAAAAATACAT
AACTGAGAATAGAGAAGTTCAGATCAAGGTCAGGAACAGATGGAACAGCTGAATATGGGCCAAACAGGAT
ATCTGTGGTAAGCAGTTCCTGCCCCGGCTCAGGGCCAAGAACAGATGGAACAGCTGAATATGGGCCAAAC
AGGATATCTGTGGTAAGCAGTTCCTGCCCCGGCTCAGGGCCAAGAACAGATGGTCCCCAGATGCGGTCCA
GCCCTCAGCAGTTTCTAGAGAACCATCAGATGTTTCCAGGGTGCCCCAAGGACCTGAAATGACCCTGTGC
CTTATTTGAACTAACCAATCAGTTCGCTTCTCGCTTCTGTTCGCGCGCTTCTGCTCCCCGAGCTCAATAA
AAGAGCCCACAACCCCTCACTCGGGGCGCCAGTCCTCCGATTGACTGAGTCGCCCGGGTACCCGTGTATC
CAATAAACCCTCTTGCAGTTGCATCCGACTTGTGGTCTCGCTGTTCCTTGGGAGGGTCTCCTCTGAGTGA
TTGACTACCCGTCAGCGGGGGTCTTTCACATGCAGCATGTATCAAAATTAATTTGGTTTTTTTTCTTAAG
TATTTACATTAAATGGCCATAGTTGCATTAATGAATCGGCCAACGCGCGGGGAGAGGCGGTTTGCGTATT
GGGCGCTCTTCCGCTTCCTCGCTCACTGACTCGCTGCGCTCGGTCGTTCGGCTGCGGCGAGCGGTATCAG
CTCACTCAAAGGCGGTAATACGGTTATCCACAGAATCAGGGGATAACGCAGGAAAGAACATGTGAGCAAA
AGGCCAGCAAAAGGCCAGGAACCGTAAAAAGGCCGCGTTGCTGGCGTTTTTCCATAGGCTCCGCCCCCCT
GACGAGCATCACAAAAATCGACGCTCAAGTCAGAGGTGGCGAAACCCGACAGGACTATAAAGATACCAGG
CGTTTCCCCCTGGAAGCTCCCTCGTGCGCTCTCCTGTTCCGACCCTGCCGCTTACCGGATACCTGTCCGC
CTTTCTCCCTTCGGGAAGCGTGGCGCTTTCTCATAGCTCACGCTGTAGGTATCTCAGTTCGGTGTAGGTC
GTTCGCTCCAAGCTGGGCTGTGTGCACGAACCCCCCGTTCAGCCCGACCGCTGCGCCTTATCCGGTAACT
ATCGTCTTGAGTCCAACCCGGTAAGACACGACTTATCGCCACTGGCAGCAGCCACTGGTAACAGGATTAG
CAGAGCGAGGTATGTAGGCGGTGCTACAGAGTTCTTGAAGTGGTGGCCTAACTACGGCTACACTAGAAGA
ACAGTATTTGGTATCTGCGCTCTGCTGAAGCCAGTTACCTTCGGAAAAAGAGTTGGTAGCTCTTGATCCG
GCAAACAAACCACCGCTGGTAGCGGTGGTTTTTTTGTTTGCAAGCAGCAGATTACGCGCAGAAAAAAAGG
ATCTCAAGAAGATCCTTTGATCTTTTCTACGGGGTCTGACGCTCAGTGGAACGAAAACTCACGTTAAGGG
ATTTTGGTCATGAGATTATCAAAAAGGATCTTCACCTAGATCCTTTTGCGGCCGGCCGCAAATCAATCTA
AAGTATATATGAGTAAACTTGGTCTGACAGTTACCAATGCTTAATCAGTGAGGCACCTATCTCAGCGATC
TGTCTATTTCGTTCATCCATAGTTGCCTGACTCCCCGTCGTGTAGATAACTACGATACGGGAGGGCTTAC
CATCTGGCCCCAGTGCTGCAATGATACCGCGAGACCCACGCTCACCGGCTCCAGATTTATCAGCAATAAA
CCAGCCAGCCGGAAGGGCCGAGCGCAGAAGTGGTCCTGCAACTTTATCCGCCTCCATCCAGTCTATTAAT
TGTTGCCGGGAAGCTAGAGTAAGTAGTTCGCCAGTTAATAGTTTGCGCAACGTTGTTGCCATTGCTACAG
GCATCGTGGTGTCACGCTCGTCGTTTGGTATGGCTTCATTCAGCTCCGGTTCCCAACGATCAAGGCGAGT
TACATGATCCCCCATGTTGTGCAAAAAAGCGGTTAGCTCCTTCGGTCCTCCGATCGTTGTCAGAAGTAAG
TTGGCCGCAGTGTTATCACTCATGGTTATGGCAGCACTGCATAATTCTCTTACTGTCATGCCATCCGTAA
GATGCTTTTCTGTGACTGGTGAGTACTCAACCAAGTCATTCTGAGAATAGTGTATGCGGCGACCGAGTTG
CTCTTGCCCGGCGTCAATACGGGATAATACCGCGCCACATAGCAGAACTTTAAAAGTGCTCATCATTGGA
AAACGTTCTTCGGGGCGAAAACTCTCAAGGATCTTACCGCTGTTGAGATCCAGTTCGATGTAACCCACTC
GTGCACCCAACTGATCTTCAGCATCTTTTACTTTCACCAGCGTTTCTGGGTGAGCAAAAACAGGAAGGCA
AAATGCCGCAAAAAAGGGAATAAGGGCGACACGGAAATGTTGAATACTCATACTCTTCCTTTTTCAATAT
TATTGAAGCATTTATCAGGGTTATTGTCTCATGAGCGGATACATATTTGAATGTATTTAGAAAAATAAAC
AAATAGGGGTTCCGCGCACATTTC
